Addgene plasmid #104488: pGP-AAV-syn-jGCaMP7f-WPRE
Depositing lab: Douglas Kim & GENIE Project. Publication: High-performance calcium sensors for imaging activity in neuronal populations and microcompartments. Dana H, Sun Y, Mohar B, Hulse BK, Kerlin AM, Hasseman JP, Tsegaye G, Tsang A, Wong A, Patel R, Macklin JJ, Chen Y, Konnerth A, Jayaraman V, Looger LL, Schreiter ER, Svoboda K, Kim DS. Nat Methods. 2019 Jul;16(7):649-657. doi: 10.1038/s41592-019-0435-6. Epub 2019 Jun 17. PubMed 31209382.
Backbone
  Vector backbone: AAV-Syn
  Backbone size w/o insert (bp): 4579
  Total vector size (bp): 5932
  Vector type: Mammalian Expression, AAV
Growth in bacteria
  Bacterial resistance: Ampicillin, 100 μg/mL
  Growth temperature: 30°C
  Growth strain: NEB Stable
  Copy number: Low Copy
Gene/Insert
  Gene/Insert name: jGCaMP7f (alt names: GCaMP3-T302L R303P A317L D380Y; GCaMP3 variant 921; Janelia GCaMP7)
  Species: R. norvegicus (rat), G. gallus (chicken); A. victoria (jellyfish)
  Insert size (bp): 1353
  Promoter: Synapsin
  Tag / fusion protein: T7 epitope, Xpress tag, 6xHis
  Cloning method: Restriction Enzyme; 5′ cloning site BamHI (not destroyed); 3′ cloning site HindIII (not destroyed)
  Sequencing primers: 5′ ACCACGCGAGGCGCGAGATAG
Terms and licenses: Academic/Nonprofit Terms; Industry Terms: Not Available to Industry
Depositor comments: Please visit https://www.biorxiv.org/content/10.1101/434589v1 for bioRxiv preprint.
How to cite: pGP-AAV-syn-jGCaMP7f-WPRE was a gift from Douglas Kim & GENIE Project (Addgene plasmid # 104488 ; http://n2t.net/addgene:104488 ; RRID:Addgene_104488) For viral preps, please replace (Addgene plasmid # 104488) in the above sentence with: (Addgene viral prep # 104488-AAV1), (Addgene viral prep # 104488-AAV8), (Addgene viral prep # 104488-AAV9), (Addgene viral prep # 104488-AAVrg), or (Addgene viral prep # 104488-PHPeB)
