[The description below was written by a language model from this plasmid's Addgene catalogue record and pLannotate feature annotations shown in this document.]
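Description:
pGP-AAV-syn-jGCaMP7f-WPRE is an AAV transfer (cis) plasmid for neuron-specific expression of the genetically encoded calcium indicator jGCaMP7f. The expression cassette sits between two AAV2 inverted terminal repeats, which allow the intervening DNA to be replicated and packaged into recombinant AAV particles when helper functions are supplied in trans. The record notes that viral preparations exist in several capsids, including a retrograde and a PHP.eB variant. In bacteria the plasmid is maintained through a ColE1/pUC-type origin and selected with ampicillin via the β-lactamase gene. An f1 phage origin and small lacZα, lacI and MCS fragments are backbone remnants. The catalogue lists it as low copy and grown in a recombination-deficient strain, which is typical for ITR-containing plasmids because the repeats are prone to rearrangement.

The human synapsin I promoter drives the 1,353 bp jGCaMP7f open reading frame, cloned between BamHI and HindIII sites. jGCaMP7f is a GCaMP3-lineage sensor built from jellyfish GFP, rat and chicken sequences, defined in the record by the T302L, R303P, A317L and D380Y substitutions. It carries T7 epitope, Xpress and 6xHis tags. The automated annotation labels this CDS as GCaMP6f, reflecting its close similarity to that earlier sensor rather than a different insert. Downstream, a WPRE enhances transcript stability and expression, and an SV40 polyadenylation signal terminates the message.

The sequenced record is 5,624 nt, somewhat shorter than the 5,932 bp catalogue total, and one ITR is annotated only as a fragment. The record does not explain this difference. The construct is used for imaging calcium activity in neuronal populations and subcellular compartments, either by direct mammalian expression or after AAV delivery.
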