Features (pLannotate 1.2.2; 14 found; start..end, strand, type, name):
    175..1527    +  CDS            GCaMP6f: improved fluorescent protein-based calcium sensor (Chen et al., 2013)
   1540..2128    +  misc_feature   WPRE: woodchuck hepatitis virus posttranscriptional regulatory element
   2129..2148    +  misc_feature   MCS (fragment): pBluescript multiple cloning site
   2177..2298    -  polyA_signal   SV40 poly(A) signal: SV40 polyadenylation signal
   2321..2389    -  CDS            large T antigen (fragment): large T antigen from SV40 (simian virus 40)
   2460..2593    +  repeat_region  AAV2 ITR: inverted terminal repeat of adeno-associated virus serotype 2 inverted
   2587..2643    -  CDS            lacI (fragment): lac repressor; lacI; The lac repressor binds to the lac operator to inhibit transcription in E. coli. This inhibition can be relieved by adding lactose or isopropyl-β-D-thiogalactopyranoside (IPTG).
   2826..3414    -  rep_origin     ori: high-copy-number ColE1/pMB1/pBR322/pUC origin of replication
   3585..4445    -  CDS            AmpR: β-lactamase; bla; confers resistance to ampicillin, carbenicillin, and related antibiotics
   4446..4550    -  promoter       AmpR promoter: bla
   4603..5031    -  rep_origin     f1 ori (sequence partly withheld): f1 bacteriophage origin of replication; arrow indicates direction of (+) strand synthesis
   5036..5105    -  CDS            lacZα (fragment): LacZα fragment of β-galactosidase; lacZ fragment
   5100..5232    -  repeat_region  AAV2 ITR (fragment): inverted terminal repeat of adeno-associated virus serotype 2 inverted
   5314..137     +  promoter       hSyn promoter (across the origin): human synapsin I promoter; confers neuron-specific expression (Kügler et al., 2003)
>Addgene plasmid #104488 | pGP-AAV-syn-jGCaMP7f-WPRE | addgene full sequence | sequence record 241289 | Addgene NGS Result
GCCCAGCCGGACCGCACCACGCGAGGCGCGAGATAGGGGGGCACGGGCGCGACCATCTGCGCTGCGGCGC
CGGCGACTCAGCGCTGCCTCAGTCTGCGGTGGGCAGCGGAGGAGTCGTGTCGTGCCTGAGAGCGCAGTCG
AATTCAAGCTGCTAGCAAGGATCCACCCGCCACCATGGGTTCTCATCATCATCATCATCATGGTATGGCT
AGCATGACTGGTGGACAGCAAATGGGTCGGGATCTGTACGACGATGACGATAAGGATCTCGCCACCATGG
TCGACTCATCACGTCGTAAGTGGAATAAGACAGGTCACGCAGTCAGAGCTATAGGTCGGCTGAGCTCACT
CGAGAACGTCTATATCAAGGCCGACAAGCAGAAGAACGGCATCAAGGCGAACTTCAAGATCCGCCACAAC
ATCGAGGACGGCGGCGTGCAGCTCGCCTACCACTACCAGCAGAACACCCCCATCGGCGACGGCCCCGTGC
TGCTGCCCGACAACCACTACCTGAGCGTGCAGTCCAAACTTTCGAAAGACCCCAACGAGAAGCGCGATCA
CATGGTCCTGCTGGAGTTCGTGACCGCCGCCGGGATCACTCTCGGCATGGACGAGCTGTACAAGGGCGGT
ACCGGAGGGAGCATGGTGAGCAAGGGCGAGGAGCTGTTCACCGGGGTGGTGCCCATCCTGGTCGAGCTGG
ACGGCGACGTAAACGGCCACAAGTTCAGCGTGTCCGGCGAGGGTGAGGGCGATGCCACCTACGGCAAGCT
GACCCTGAAGTTCATCTGCACCACCGGCAAGCTGCCCGTGCCCTGGCCCACCCTCGTGACCACCCTGACC
TACGGCGTGCAGTGCTTCAGCCGCTACCCCGACCACATGAAGCAGCACGACTTCTTCAAGTCCGCCATGC
CCGAAGGCTACATCCAGGAGCGCACCATCTTCTTCAAGGACGACGGCAACTACAAGACCCGCGCCGAGGT
GAAGTTCGAGGGCGACACCCTGGTGAACCGCATCGAGCTTAAGGGCATCGACTTCAAGGAGGACGGCAAC
ATCCTGGGGCACAAGCTGGAGTACAACCTGCCGGACCAACTGACTGAAGAGCAGATCGCAGAATTTAAAG
AGCTGTTCTCCCTATTTGACAAGGACGGGGATGGGACAATAACAACCAAGGAGCTGGGGACGGTGATGCG
GTCTCTGGGGCAGAACCCCACAGAAGCAGAGCTGCAGGACATGATCAATGAAGTAGATGCCGACGGTGAC
GGCACAATCGACTTCCCTGAGTTCCTGACAATGATGGCAAGAAAAATGAAATACACAGACAGTGAAGAAG
AAATTAGAGAAGCGTTCCGTGTGTTTGATAAGGATGGCAATGGCTACATCAGTGCAGCAGAGCTTCGCCA
CGTGATGACAAACCTTGGAGAGAAGTTAACAGATGAAGAGGTTGATGAAATGATCAGGGAAGCAGACATC
GATGGGGATGGTCAGGTAAACTACGAAGAGTTTGTACAAATGATGACAGCGAAGTGAAAGCTTATCGATA
ATCAACCTCTGGATTACAAAATTTGTGAAAGATTGACTGGTATTCTTAACTATGTTGCTCCTTTTACGCT
ATGTGGATACGCTGCTTTAATGCCTTTGTATCATGCTATTGCTTCCCGTATGGCTTTCATTTTCTCCTCC
TTGTATAAATCCTGGTTGCTGTCTCTTTATGAGGAGTTGTGGCCCGTTGTCAGGCAACGTGGCGTGGTGT
GCACTGTGTTTGCTGACGCAACCCCCACTGGTTGGGGCATTGCCACCACCTGTCAGCTCCTTTCCGGGAC
TTTCGCTTTCCCCCTCCCTATTGCCACGGCGGAACTCATCGCCGCCTGCCTTGCCCGCTGCTGGACAGGG
GCTCGGCTGTTGGGCACTGACAATTCCGTGGTGTTGTCGGGGAAATCATCGTCCTTTCCTTGGCTGCTCG
CCTGTGTTGCCACCTGGATTCTGCGCGGGACGTCCTTCTGCTACGTCCCTTCGGCCCTCAATCCAGCGGA
CCTTCCTTCCCGCGGCCTGCTGCCGGCTCTGCGGCCTCTTCCGCGTCTTCGCCTTCGCCCTCAGACGAGT
CGGATCTCCCTTTGGGCCGCCTCCCCGCATCGATACCGTCGACCTCGACCCGGGCGGCCGCTTCGAGCAG
ACATGATAAGATACATTGATGAGTTTGGACAAACCACAACTAGAATGCAGTGAAAAAAATGCTTTATTTG
TGAAATTTGTGATGCTATTGCTTTATTTGTAACCATTATAAGCTGCAATAAACAAGTTAACAACAACAAT
TGCATTCATTTTATGTTTCAGGTTCAGGGGGAGATGTGGGAGGTTTTTTAAAGCAAGTAAAACCTCTACA
AATGTGGTAAAATCGATAAGGATCTTCCTAGAGCATGGCTACGTAGATAAGTAGCATGGCGGGTTAATCA
TTAACTACAAGGAACCCCTAGTGATGGAGTTGGCCACTCCCTCTCTGCGCGCTCGCTCGCTCACTGAGGC
CGGGCGACCAAAGGTCGCCCGACGCCCGGGCTTTGCCCGGGCGGCCTCAGTGAGCGAGCGAGCGCGCAGC
TGCATTAATGAATCGGCCAACGCGCGGGGAGAGGCGGTTTGCGTATTGGGCGCTCTTCCGCTTCCTCGCT
CACTGACTCGCTGCGCTCGGTCGTTCGGCTGCGGCGAGCGGTATCAGCTCACTCAAAGGCGGTAATACGG
TTATCCACAGAATCAGGGGATAACGCAGGAAAGAACATGTGAGCAAAAGGCCAGCAAAAGGCCAGGAACC
GTAAAAAGGCCGCGTTGCTGGCGTTTTTCCATAGGCTCCGCCCCCCTGACGAGCATCACAAAAATCGACG
CTCAAGTCAGAGGTGGCGAAACCCGACAGGACTATAAAGATACCAGGCGTTTCCCCCTGGAAGCTCCCTC
GTGCGCTCTCCTGTTCCGACCCTGCCGCTTACCGGATACCTGTCCGCCTTTCTCCCTTCGGGAAGCGTGG
CGCTTTCTCATAGCTCACGCTGTAGGTATCTCAGTTCGGTGTAGGTCGTTCGCTCCAAGCTGGGCTGTGT
GCACGAACCCCCCGTTCAGCCCGACCGCTGCGCCTTATCCGGTAACTATCGTCTTGAGTCCAACCCGGTA
AGACACGACTTATCGCCACTGGCAGCAGCCACTGGTAACAGGATTAGCAGAGCGAGGTATGTAGGCGGTG
CTACAGAGTTCTTGAAGTGGTGGCCTAACTACGGCTACACTAGAAGAACAGTATTTGGTATCTGCGCTCT
GCTGAAGCCAGTTACCTTCGGAAAAAGAGTTGGTAGCTCTTGATCCGGCAAACAAACCACCGCTGGTAGC
GGTGGTTTTTTTGTTTGCAAGCAGCAGATTACGCGCAGAAAAAAAGGATCTCAAGAAGATCCTTTGATCT
TTTCTACGGGGTCTGACGCTCAGTGGAACGAAAACTCACGTTAAGGGATTTTGGTCATGAGATTATCAAA
AAGGATCTTCACCTAGATCCTTTTAAATTAAAAATGAAGTTTTAAATCAATCTAAAGTATATATGAGTAA
ACTTGGTCTGACAGTTACCAATGCTTAATCAGTGAGGCACCTATCTCAGCGATCTGTCTATTTCGTTCAT
CCATAGTTGCCTGACTCCCCGTCGTGTAGATAACTACGATACGGGAGGGCTTACCATCTGGCCCCAGTGC
TGCAATGATACCGCGAGACCCACGCTCACCGGCTCCAGATTTATCAGCAATAAACCAGCCAGCCGGAAGG
GCCGAGCGCAGAAGTGGTCCTGCAACTTTATCCGCCTCCATCCAGTCTATTAATTGTTGCCGGGAAGCTA
GAGTAAGTAGTTCGCCAGTTAATAGTTTGCGCAACGTTGTTGCCATTGCTACAGGCATCGTGGTGTCACG
CTCGTCGTTTGGTATGGCTTCATTCAGCTCCGGTTCCCAACGATCAAGGCGAGTTACATGATCCCCCATG
TTGTGCAAAAAAGCGGTTAGCTCCTTCGGTCCTCCGATCGTTGTCAGAAGTAAGTTGGCCGCAGTGTTAT
CACTCATGGTTATGGCAGCACTGCATAATTCTCTTACTGTCATGCCATCCGTAAGATGCTTTTCTGTGAC
TGGTGAGTACTCAACCAAGTCATTCTGAGAATAGTGTATGCGGCGACCGAGTTGCTCTTGCCCGGCGTCA
ATACGGGATAATACCGCGCCACATAGCAGAACTTTAAAAGTGCTCATCATTGGAAAACGTTCTTCGGGGC
GAAAACTCTCAAGGATCTTACCGCTGTTGAGATCCAGTTCGATGTAACCCACTCGTGCACCCAACTGATC
TTCAGCATCTTTTACTTTCACCAGCGTTTCTGGGTGAGCAAAAACAGGAAGGCAAAATGCCGCAAAAAAG
GGAATAAGGGCGACACGGAAATGTTGAATACTCATACTCTTCCTTTTTCAATATTATTGAAGCATTTATC
AGGGTTATTGTCTCATGAGCGGATACATATTTGAATGTATTTAGAAAAATAAACAAATAGGGGTTCCGCG
CACATTTCCCCGAAAAGTGCCACCTAAATTGTAAGCGTTAATATTTTGTTAAAATTCGCGTTAAATTTTT
GTTAAATCAGCTCATTTTTTAACCAATAGGCCGAAATCGGCAAAATCCCTTATAAATCAAAAGAATAGAC
CGAGATAGGGT
[37 nt withheld, positions 4702-4738]
AAAGAACGTGGACTCCAACGTCAAAGG
[49 nt withheld, positions 4766-4814]
T
[91 nt withheld, positions 4816-4906]
G
[124 nt withheld, positions 4908-5031]
CCCATTCGCCATTCAGGCTGCGCAACTGTTGGGAAGGGCGATCGGTGCGGGCCTCTTCGCTATTACGCCA
GCTGCGCGCTCGCTCGCTCACTGAGGCCGCCCGGGCAAAGCCCGGGCGTCGGGCGACCTTTGGTCGCCCG
GCCTCAGTGAGCGAGCGAGCGCGCAGAGAGGGAGTGGCCAACTCCATCACTAGGGGTTCCTTGTAGTTAA
TGATTAACCCGCCATGCTACTTATCTACGTAGCCATGCTCTAGGAAGATCTCTGCAGAGGGCCCTGCGTA
TGAGTGCAAGTGGGTTTTAGGACCAGGATGAGGCGGGGTGGGGGTGCCTACCTGACGACCGACCCCGACC
CACTGGACAAGCACCCAACCCCCATTCCCCAAATTGCGCATCCCCTATCAGAGAGGGGGAGGGGAAACAG
GATGCGGCGAGGCGCGTGCGCACTGCCAGCTTCAGCACCGCGGACAGTGCCTTCGCCCCCGCCTGGCGGC
GCGCGCCACCGCCGCCTCAGCACTGAAGGCGCGCTGACGTCACTCGCCGGTCCCCCGCAAACTCCCCTTC
CCGGCCACCTTGGTCGCGTCCGCGCCGCCGCCG
