>Addgene plasmid #104488 | pGP-AAV-syn-jGCaMP7f-WPRE | depositor partial sequence | sequence record 198055 | Insert
ATGGGTTCTCATCATCATCATCATCATGGTATGGCTAGCATGACTGGTGGACAGCAAATGGGTCGGGATC
TGTACGACGATGACGATAAGGATCTCGCCACCATGGTCGACTCATCACGTCGTAAGTGGAATAAGACAGG
TCACGCAGTCAGAGCTATAGGTCGGCTGAGCTCACTCGAGAACGTCTATATCAAGGCCGACAAGCAGAAG
AACGGCATCAAGGCGAACTTCAAGATCCGCCACAACATCGAGGACGGCGGCGTGCAGCTCGCCTACCACT
ACCAGCAGAACACCCCCATCGGCGACGGCCCCGTGCTGCTGCCCGACAACCACTACCTGAGCGTGCAGTC
CAAACTTTCGAAAGACCCCAACGAGAAGCGCGATCACATGGTCCTGCTGGAGTTCGTGACCGCCGCCGGG
ATCACTCTCGGCATGGACGAGCTGTACAAGGGCGGTACCGGAGGGAGCATGGTGAGCAAGGGCGAGGAGC
TGTTCACCGGGGTGGTGCCCATCCTGGTCGAGCTGGACGGCGACGTAAACGGCCACAAGTTCAGCGTGTC
CGGCGAGGGTGAGGGCGATGCCACCTACGGCAAGCTGACCCTGAAGTTCATCTGCACCACCGGCAAGCTG
CCCGTGCCCTGGCCCACCCTCGTGACCACCCTGACCTACGGCGTGCAGTGCTTCAGCCGCTACCCCGACC
ACATGAAGCAGCACGACTTCTTCAAGTCCGCCATGCCCGAAGGCTACATCCAGGAGCGCACCATCTTCTT
CAAGGACGACGGCAACTACAAGACCCGCGCCGAGGTGAAGTTCGAGGGCGACACCCTGGTGAACCGCATC
GAGCTTAAGGGCATCGACTTCAAGGAGGACGGCAACATCCTGGGGCACAAGCTGGAGTACAACCTGCCGG
ACCAACTGACTGAAGAGCAGATCGCAGAATTTAAAGAGCTGTTCTCCCTATTTGACAAGGACGGGGATGG
GACAATAACAACCAAGGAGCTGGGGACGGTGATGCGGTCTCTGGGGCAGAACCCCACAGAAGCAGAGCTG
CAGGACATGATCAATGAAGTAGATGCCGACGGTGACGGCACAATCGACTTCCCTGAGTTCCTGACAATGA
TGGCAAGAAAAATGAAATACACAGACAGTGAAGAAGAAATTAGAGAAGCGTTCCGTGTGTTTGATAAGGA
TGGCAATGGCTACATCAGTGCAGCAGAGCTTCGCCACGTGATGACAAACCTTGGAGAGAAGTTAACAGAT
GAAGAGGTTGATGAAATGATCAGGGAAGCAGACATCGATGGGGATGGTCAGGTAAACTACGAAGAGTTTG
TACAAATGATGACAGCGAAG
